Addgene plasmid #113919: pEBTet_NADP-Snifit-mito
Purpose: Plasmid encoding the mitochondrial localization of the FRET semi-synthetic biosensor measuring the ratio NADPH/NADP+ in mammalian cells
Depositing lab: Kai Johnsson. Publication: Semisynthetic biosensors for mapping cellular concentrations of nicotinamide adenine dinucleotides. Sallin O, Reymond L, Gondrand C, Raith F, Koch B, Johnsson K. eLife. 2018 May 29;7. pii: 32638. doi: 10.7554/eLife.32638. PubMed 29809136.
Backbone
  Vector backbone: pEBTet
  Backbone size w/o insert (bp): 11448
  Total vector size (bp): 14257
  Vector type: Mammalian Expression
  Selectable markers: Puromycin
Growth in bacteria
  Bacterial resistance: Ampicillin, 100 μg/mL
  Growth temperature: 37°C
  Growth strain: DH5alpha
  Copy number: High Copy
Gene/Insert
  Gene/Insert name: NADP-Snifit (alt name: hSPR-HaloTag7-Pro30-SNAPtag)
  Species: Synthetic
  Insert size (bp): 2349
  Promoter: CMV TetO2
  Cloning method: Gibson Cloning
  Sequencing primers: 5′ CMV_Fwd; 3′ BGH_Rev
Terms and licenses: Academic/Nonprofit Terms; Industry Terms: Not Available to Industry
Depositor comments: Plasmid contains some differences in the oriP backbone sequence compared to the depositor sequence. These differences are not known to affect plasmid function.
How to cite: pEBTet_NADP-Snifit-mito was a gift from Kai Johnsson (Addgene plasmid # 113919 ; http://n2t.net/addgene:113919 ; RRID:Addgene_113919)
