[The description below was written by a language model from this plasmid's Addgene catalogue record and pLannotate feature annotations shown in this document.]
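Description:
pEBTet_NADP-Snifit-mito is a mammalian expression plasmid built on the pEBTet backbone, an Epstein-Barr virus-derived episomal vector with tetracycline-regulated expression. In E. coli it is propagated through a high-copy ColE1/pUC-type origin and selected with ampicillin (AmpR). In mammalian cells the EBV oriP origin together with an EBNA1 coding sequence allows the plasmid to persist as a replicating episome. An SV40 promoter-driven puromycin N-acetyltransferase cassette provides selection for cells that retain it. The catalogue lists a total size of 14,257 bp, whereas the annotated depositor sequence is 14,157 nt. The depositor also notes some differences in the oriP backbone region that are not known to affect function.

The payload is the NADP-Snifit, a synthetic fusion of human sepiapterin reductase (SPR), HaloTag7, a 30-proline linker and SNAP-tag. The SNAP-tag is annotated in the feature table as an MGMT fragment, since it derives from that enzyme. Four tandem copies or fragments of the COX8 mitochondrial presequence precede the fusion and direct the protein to mitochondria. Expression is driven by a CMV enhancer/promoter followed by tet operator sites (CMV TetO2) and is terminated by a bGH polyadenylation signal. A separate cassette on the same plasmid expresses TetR from an RSV/SV40 promoter region with a rabbit β-globin intron and an SV40 poly(A). TetR represses the sensor until tetracycline or an analogue relieves its binding to the operators. The two self-labelling tags are the attachment points for synthetic substrates, which is what makes the sensor semisynthetic. The resulting FRET biosensor is used to report the NADPH/NADP+ ratio in the mitochondria of mammalian cells.
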