Features (pLannotate 1.2.2; 33 found; start..end, strand, type, name):
     12..86      +  CDS            COX8 presequence: mitochondrial presequence of human cytochrome c oxidase subunit VIII (Rizutto et al., 1989)
     97..170     +  CDS            COX8 presequence (fragment): mitochondrial presequence of human cytochrome c oxidase subunit VIII (Rizutto et al., 1989)
    207..256     +  CDS            COX8 presequence (fragment): mitochondrial presequence of human cytochrome c oxidase subunit VIII (Rizutto et al., 1989)
    273..344     +  CDS            COX8 presequence: mitochondrial presequence of human cytochrome c oxidase subunit VIII (Rizutto et al., 1989)
    375..1154    +  CDS            SPR: SPRE_HUMAN - Experimental evidence at protein level: Swiss-Prot protein existence level 1. Catalyzes the final one or two reductions in tetra- hydrobiopterin biosynthesis to form 5,6,7,8-tetrahydrobiopterin. From Homo sapiens (Human).
   1167..2050    +  CDS            HaloTag® (fragment): modified bacterial dehalogenase that forms covalent bonds with chloroalkane derivatives
   2175..2720    +  CDS            MGMT (fragment): MGMT_HUMAN - Experimental evidence at protein level: Swiss-Prot protein existence level 1. Involved in the cellular defense against the biological effects of O6-methylguanine (O6-MeG) and O4-methylthymine (O4-MeT) in DNA. Repairs the methylated nucleobase in DNA by stoichiometrically transferring the methyl group to a cysteine residue in the enzyme. This is a suicide reaction: the enzyme is irreversibly inactivated. From Homo sapiens (Human).
   2788..2899    +  polyA_signal   bGH poly(A) signal: bovine growth hormone polyadenylation signal
   3440..5229    -  rep_origin     oriP: Epstein-Barr virus oriP replication origin (Yates et al., 2000)
   5230..5448    -  CDS            gL (fragment): GL_EBVB9 - Experimental evidence at protein level: Swiss-Prot protein existence level 1. The heterodimer glycoprotein H-glycoprotein L is required for the fusion of viral and plasma membranes leading to virus entry into the host cell. Acts as a functional inhibitor of gH and maintains gH in an inhibited form. Upon binding to host integrins, gL dissociates from gH leading to activation of the viral fusion glycoproteins gB and gH. Fusion of EBV with B-lymphocytes requires the additional receptor- binding protein gp42, which forms a complex with gH/gL. The heterodimer gH/gL targets also host EPHA
   5531..7458    -  CDS            EBNA1 (fragment): Epstein-Barr nuclear antigen 1, also known as EBNA-1 crucial for latent viral infection, and for episomal amplification of vectors containing the oriP origin (Okita et al., 2013)
   7496..7840    -  CDS            BRRF2_EBVB9 (fragment): Protein inferred from homology: Swiss-Prot protein existence level 3. From Epstein-Barr virus (strain B95-8) (HHV-4) (Human herpesvirus 4).
   7843..7866    -  promoter       tet promoter (fragment): E. coli promoter for tetracycline efflux protein gene
   7979..8083    +  promoter       AmpR promoter: bla
   8084..8944    +  CDS            AmpR: β-lactamase; bla; confers resistance to ampicillin, carbenicillin, and related antibiotics
   9115..9703    +  rep_origin     ori: high-copy-number ColE1/pMB1/pBR322/pUC origin of replication
   9749..9872    -  CDS            TcR (fragment): tetracycline efflux protein; tet; confers resistance to tetracycline
   9910..10207   +  promoter       SV40 promoter: SV40 enhancer and early promoter
  10284..10883   +  CDS            PuroR: puromycin N-acetyltransferase; pac from Streptomyces alboniger; confers resistance to puromycin
  10974..11108   +  polyA_signal   SV40 poly(A) signal: SV40 polyadenylation signal
  11230..11282   -  misc_feature   bom (fragment): basis of mobility region from pBR322
  11413..11506   +  ncRNA          Retro dr1: Accession: RF00214 - Retrovirus direct repeat 1 (dr1)
  11542..11803   +  promoter       RSV promoter: Rous sarcoma virus enhancer/promoter
  11829..11889   +  promoter       SV40 promoter (fragment): SV40 early promoter
  11920..12492   +  intron         β-globin intron: intron from rabbit β-globin gene
  12547..12565   +  promoter       T7 promoter: promoter for bacteriophage T7 RNA polymerase
  12576..13196   +  CDS            tetR: TETR2_ECOLX - Experimental evidence at protein level: Swiss-Prot protein existence level 1. TetR is the repressor of the tetracycline resistance element; its N-terminal region forms a helix-turn-helix structure and binds DNA. Binding of tetracycline to TetR reduces the repressor affinity for the tetracycline resistance gene (tetA) promoter operator sites. From Escherichia coli.
  13238..13359   +  polyA_signal   SV40 poly(A) signal: SV40 polyadenylation signal
  13414..13793   +  enhancer       CMV enhancer: human cytomegalovirus immediate early enhancer
  13794..13997   +  promoter       CMV promoter: human cytomegalovirus (CMV) immediate early promoter
  13999..14018   +  promoter       PLtetO-1 promoter (fragment): modified phage lambda PL promoter with tet operator sites (Lutz and Bujard, 1997)
  14020..14039   +  promoter       PLtetO-1 promoter (fragment): modified phage lambda PL promoter with tet operator sites (Lutz and Bujard, 1997)
  14047..14080   +  promoter       TRE3GV promoter (fragment): 3rd-generation Tet-responsive promoter that can be activated by binding of Tet-On® 3G, optimized for retroviral and lentiviral vectors
>Addgene plasmid #113919 | pEBTet_NADP-Snifit-mito | depositor full sequence | sequence record 215103 | pEBTet_NADP-Snifit-mito sequence 14157 bps
AGCTTACCACCATGTCCGTCCTGACGCCGCTGCTGCTGCGGGGCTTGACAGGCTCGGCCCGGCGGCTCCC
AGTGCCGCGCGCCAAGATCCATTCGTTGTCCGTCCTGACGCCGCTGCTGCTGCGGGGCTTGACAGGCTCG
GCCCGGCGGCTCCCAGTGCCGCGCGCCAAGATCCATTCGTTGGGAGGCAGCGTGCTCACCCCACTCCTGC
TGCGGGGCTTGACAGGCTCGGCCCGGCGGCTCCCAGTGCCGCGCGCTAAAATTCACAGCCTCTCCGTCCT
GACGCCGCTGCTGCTGCGGGGCTTGACAGGCTCGGCCCGGCGGCTCCCAGTGCCGCGCGCCAAGATCCAT
TCGTTGGGAGGCAGCGGAGGCAGCGAGGGCGGGCTGGGGCGTGCTGTGTGCTTGCTGACCGGGGCCTCCC
GCGGCTTCGGCCGGACGCTGGCCCCGCTCCTGGCCTCGCTGCTGTCGCCCGGCTCCGTGCTTGTCCTTAG
CGCCCGCAACGACGAGGCACTGCGCCAGCTGGAGGCCGAGCTGGGCGCCGAGCGGTCTGGCCTGCGCGTG
GTGCGGGTGCCCGCCGACCTGGGCGCCGAGGCCGGCTTGCAGCAGCTGCTCGGCGCCCTGCGCGAGCTCC
CCCGGCCCAAGGGGCTGCAGCGACTGCTGCTTATCAACAACGCGGGCTCTCTTGGGGATGTGTCCAAAGG
CTTCGTGGACCTGAGTGACTCCACTCAAGTGAACAACTACTGGGCACTGAACTTGACCTCCATGCTCTGC
CTGACTTCCAGCGTCCTGAAGGCCTTCCCGGACAGTCCTGGCCTCAACAGAACCGTGGTTAACATCTCGT
CCCTCTGTGCCCTGCAACCTTTCAAAGGCTGGGCGCTGTACTGTGCAGGAAAGGCTGCTCGTGATATGCT
GTTCCAGGTCCTGGCGCTGGAGGAACCTAATGTGAGGGTGCTGAACTATGCCCCAGGTCCTCTGGACACA
GACATGCAGCAGTTGGCCCGGGAGACCTCCGTGGACCCAGACATGCGAAAAGGGCTGCAGGAGCTGAAGG
CAAAGGGGAAGCTGGTGGATTGCAAGGTGTCAGCCCAGAAACTGCTGAGCTTACTGGAAAAGGACGAGTT
CAAGTCTGGAGCCCACGTGGACTTCTATGACAAAGAATTCGGATCCGAAATCGGTACTGGCTTTCCATTC
GACCCCCATTATGTGGAAGTCCTGGGCGAGCGCATGCACTACGTCGATGTTGGTCCGCGCGATGGCACCC
CTGTGCTGTTCCTGCACGGTAACCCGACCTCCTCCTACGTGTGGCGCAACATCATCCCGCATGTTGCACC
GACCCATCGCTGCATTGCTCCAGACCTGATCGGTATGGGCAAATCCGACAAACCAGACCTGGGTTATTTC
TTCGACGACCACGTCCGCTTCATGGATGCCTTCATCGAAGCCCTGGGTCTGGAAGAGGTCGTCCTGGTCA
TTCACGACTGGGGCTCCGCTCTGGGTTTCCACTGGGCCAAGCGCAATCCAGAGCGCGTCAAAGGTATTGC
ATTTATGGAGTTCATCCGCCCTATCCCGACCTGGGACGAATGGCCAGAATTTGCCCGCGAGACCTTCCAG
GCCTTCCGCACCACCGACGTCGGCCGCAAGCTGATCATCGATCAGAACGTTTTTATCGAGGGTACGCTGC
CGATGGGTGTCGTCCGCCCGCTGACTGAAGTCGAGATGGACCATTACCGCGAGCCGTTCCTGAATCCTGT
TGACCGCGAGCCACTGTGGCGCTTCCCAAACGAGCTGCCAATCGCCGGTGAGCCAGCGAACATCGTCGCG
CTGGTCGAAGAATACATGGACTGGCTGCACCAGTCCCCTGTCCCGAAGCTGCTGTTCTGGGGCACCCCAG
GCGTTCTGATCCCACCGGCCGAAGCCGCTCGCCTGGCCAAAAGCCTGCCTAACTGCAAGGCTGTGGACAT
CGGCCCGGGTCTGAATCTGCTGCAAGAAGACAACCCGGACCTGATCGGCAGCGAGATCGCGCGCTGGCTG
TCTACTCTGGAGATTTCCGGTAGCGGCCGCCCTCCTCCTCCGCCACCGCCACCACCGCCGCCGCCGCCAC
CACCACCTCCTCCGCCTCCTCCACCACCACCGCCACCGCCTCCACCACCTGGCGGCCGCTCTCGGTCTCT
CGAGATGGATAAAGACTGCGAAATGAAACGCACTACCCTGGACAGCCCGCTGGGTAAACTGGAACTGAGC
GGTTGCGAGCAGGGCCTGCACGAAATCATTTTCCTGGGCAAAGGTACGAGCGCTGCGGATGCGGTCGAAG
TACCGGCTCCGGCTGCGGTTCTGGGTGGCCCGGAGCCGCTGATGCAGGCTACCGCATGGCTGAACGCATA
TTTTCACCAGCCAGAGGCGATTGAAGAGTTCCCTGTACCGGCCCTGCATCACCCGGTATTTCAGCAGGAA
TCCTTTACCCGTCAGGTACTGTGGAAACTGCTGAAAGTAGTGAAATTCGGCGAGGTGATCTCCTATTCCC
ATCTGGCGGCGCTGGCTGGCAACCCAGCGGCAACTGCGGCGGTGAAAACCGCTCTGTCTGGTAATCCGGT
GCCAATTCTGATCCCGTGCCACCGTGTGGTTCAGGGCGACCTGGACGTAGGTGGCTACGAAGGCGGCCTG
GCTGTGAAAGAATGGCTGCTGGCGCACGAAGGTCACCGTCTGGGTAAACCAGGCCTGGGCTAAAGCTAGC
GGCGCGCCCGGCCGCTCGAGTCTAGAGGGCCCGTTTAAACCCGCTGATCAGCCTCGACTGTGCCTTCTAG
TTGCCAGCCATCTGTTGTTTGCCCCTCCCCCGTGCCTTCCTTGACCCTGGAAGGTGCCACTCCCACTGTC
CTTTCCTAATAAAATGAGGAAATTGCATCGCATTGTCTGAGTAGGTGTCATTCTATTCTGGGGGGTGGGG
TGGGGCAGGACAGCAAGGGGGAGGATTGGGAAGACAATAGCAGGCTAGAGGATCGATCCCCGCCCCGGAC
GAACTAAACCTGACTACGACATCTCTGCCCCTTCTTCGCGGGGCAGTGCATGTAATCCCTTCAGTTGGTT
GGTACAACTTGCCAACTGGGCCCTGTTCCACATGTGACACGGGGGGGGACCAAACACAAAGGGGTTCTCT
GACTGTAGTTGACATCCTTATAAATGGATGTGCACATTTGCCAACACTGAGTGGCTTTCATCCTGGAGCA
GACTTTGCAGTCTGTGGACTGCAACACAACATTGCCTTTATGTGTAACTCTTGGCTGAAGCTCTTACACC
AATGCTGGGGGACATGTACCTCCCAGGGGCCCAGGAAGACTACGGGAGGCTACACCAACGTCAATCAGAG
GGGCCTGTGTAGCTACCGATAAGCGGACCCTCAAGAGGGCATTAGCAATAGTGTTTATAAGGCCCCCTTG
TTAACCCTAAACGGGTAGCATATGCTTCCCGGGTAGTAGTATATACTATCCAGACTAACCCTAATTCAAT
AGCATATGTTACCCAACGGGAAGCATATGCTATCGAATTAGGGTTAGTAAAAGGGTCCTAAGGAACAGCG
ATATCTCCCACCCCATGAGCTGTCACGGTTTTATTTACATGGGGTCAGGATTCCACGAGGGTAGTGAACC
ATTTTAGTCACAAGGGCAGTGGCTGAAGATCAAGGAGCGGGCAGTGAACTCTCCTGAATCTTCGCCTGCT
TCTTCATTCTCCTTCGTTTAGCTAATAGAATAACTGCTGAGTTGTGAACAGTAAGGTGTATGTGAGGTGC
TCGAAAACAAGGTTTCAGGTGACGCCCCCAGAATAAAATTTGGACGGGGGGTTCAGTGGTGGCATTGTGC
TATGACACCAATATAACCCTCACAAACCCCTTGGGCAATAAATACTAGTGTAGGAATGAAACATTCTGAA
TATCTTTAACAATAGAAATCCATGGGGTGGGGACAAGCCGTAAAGACTGGATGTCCATCTCACACGAATT
TATGGCTATGGGCAACACATAATCCTAGTGCAATATGATACTGGGGTTATTAAGATGTGTCCCAGGCAGG
GACCAAGACAGGTGAACCATGTTGTTACACTCTATTTGTAACAAGGGGAAAGAGAGTGGACGCCGACAGC
AGCGGACTCCACTGGTTGTCTCTAACACCCCCGAAAATTAAACGGGGCTCCACGCCAATGGGGCCCATAA
ACAAAGACAAGTGGCCACTCTTTTTTTTGAAATTGTGGAGTGGGGGCACGCGTCAGCCCCCACACGCCGC
CCTGCGGTTTTGGACTGTAAAATAAGGGTGTAATAACTTGGCTGATTGTAACCCCGCTAACCACTGCGGT
CAAACCACTTGCCCACAAAACCACTAATGGCACCCCGGGGAATACCTGCATAAGTAGGTGGGCGGGCCAA
GATAGGGGCGCGATTGCTGCGATCTGGAGGACAAATTACACACACTTGCGCCTGAGCGCCAAGCACAGGG
TTGTTGGTCCTCATATTCACGAGGTCGCTGAGAGCACGGTGGGCTAATGTTGCCATGGGTAGCATATACT
ACCCAAATATCTGGATAGCATATGCTATCCTAATCTATATCTGGGTAGCATAGGCTATCCTAATCTATAT
CTGGGTAGCATATGCTATCCTAATCTATATCTGGGTAGTATATGCTATCCTAATTTATATCTGGGTAGCA
TAGGCTATCCTAATCTATATCTGGGTAGCATATGCTATCCTAATCTATATCTGGGTAGTATATGCTATCC
TAATCTGTATCCGGGTAGCATATGCTATCCTAATAGAGATTAGGGTAGTATATGCTATCCTAATTTATAT
CTGGGTAGCATATACTACCCAAATATCTGGATAGCATATGCTATCCTAATCTATATCTGGGTAGCATATG
CTATCCTAATCTATATCTGGGTAGCATAGGCTATCCTAATCTATATCTGGGTAGCATATGCTATCCTAAT
CTATATCTGGGTAGTATATGCTATCCTAATTTATATCTGGGTAGCATAGGCTATCCTAATCTATATCTGG
GTAGCATATGCTATCCTAATCTATATCTGGGTAGTATATGCTATCCTAATCTGTATCCGGGTAGCATATG
CTATCCTCATGCATATACAGTCAGCATATGATACCCAGTAGTAGAGTGGGAGTGCTATCCTTTGCATATG
CCGCCACCTCCCAAGGGGGCGTGAATTTTCGCTGCTTGTCCTTTTCCTGCTGGTTGCTCCCATTCTTAGG
TGAATTTAAGGAGGCCAGGCTAAAGCCGTCGCATGTCTGATTGCTCACCAGGTAAATGTCGCTAATGTTT
TCCAACGCGAGAAGGTGTTGAGCGCGGAGCTGAGTGACGTGACAACATGGGTATGCCCAATTGCCCCATG
TTGGGAGGACGAAAATGGTGACAAGACAGATGGCCAGAAATACACCAACAGCACGCATGATGTCTACTGG
GGATTTATTCTTTAGTGCGGGGGAATACACGGCTTTTAATACGATTGAGGGCGTCTCCTAACAAGTTACA
TCACTCCTGCCCTTCCTCACCCTCATCTCCATCACCTCCTTCATCTCCGTCATCTCCGTCATCACCCTCC
GCGGCAGCCCCTTCCACCATAGGTGGAAACCAGGGAGGCAAATCTACTCCATCGTCAAAGCTGCACACAG
TCACCCTGATATTGCAGGTAGGAGCGGGCTTTGTCATAACAAGGTCCTTAATCGCATCCTTCAAAACCTC
AGCAAATATATGAGTTTGTAAAAAGACCATGAAATAACAGACAATGGACTCCCTTAGCGGGCCAGGTTGT
GGGCCGGGTCCAGGGGCCATTCCAAAGGGGAGACGACTCAATGGTGTAAGACGACATTGTGGAATAGCAA
GGGCAGTTCCTCGCCTTAGGTTGTAAAGGGAGGTCTTACTACCTCCATATACGAACACACCGGCGACCCA
AGTTCCTTCGTCGGTAGTCCTTTCTACGTGACTCCTAGCCAGGAGAGCTCTTAAACCTTCTGCAATGTTC
TCAAATTTCGGGTTGGAACCTCCTTGACCACGATGCTTTTCCAAACCACCCTCCTTTTTTGCGCCCTGCC
TCCATCACCCTGACCCCGGGGTCCAGTGCTTGGGCCTTCTCCTGGGTCATCTGCGGGGCCCTGCTCTATC
GCTCCCGGGGGCACGTCAGGCTCACCATCTGGGCCACCTTCTTGGTGGTATTCAAAATAATCGGCTTCCC
CTACAGGGTGGAAAAATGGCCTTCTACCTGGAGGGGGCCTGCGCGGTGGAGACCCGGATGATGATGACTG
ACTACTGGGACTCCTGGGCCTCTTTTCTCCACGTCCACGACCTCTCCCCCTGGCTCTTTCACGACTTCCC
CCCCTGGCTCTTTCACGTCCTCTACCCCGGCGGCCTCCACTACCTCCTCGACCCCGGCCTCCACTACCTC
CTCGACCCCGGCCTCCACTGCCTCCTCGACCCCGGCCTCCACCTCCTGCTCCTGCCCCTCCTGCTCCTGC
CCCTCCTCCTGCTCCTGCCCCTCCTGCCCCTCCTGCTCCTGCCCCTCCTGCCCCTCCTGCTCCTGCCCCT
CCTGCCCCTCCTGCTCCTGCCCCTCCTGCCCCTCCTCCTGCTCCTGCCCCTCCTGCCCCTCCTCCTGCTC
CTGCCCCTCCTGCCCCTCCTGCTCCTGCCCCTCCTGCCCCTCCTGCTCCTGCCCCTCCTGCCCCTCCTGC
TCCTGCCCCTCCTGCTCCTGCCCCTCCTGCTCCTGCCCCTCCTGCTCCTGCCCCTCCTGCCCCTCCTGCC
CCTCCTCCTGCTCCTGCCCCTCCTGCTCCTGCCCCTCCTGCCCCTCCTGCCCCTCCTGCTCCTGCCCCTC
CTCCTGCTCCTGCCCCTCCTGCCCCTCCTGCCCCTCCTCCTGCTCCTGCCCCTCCTGCCCCTCCTCCTGC
TCCTGCCCCTCCTCCTGCTCCTGCCCCTCCTGCCCCTCCTGCCCCTCCTCCTGCTCCTGCCCCTCCTGCC
CCTCCTCCTGCTCCTGCCCCTCCTCCTGCTCCTGCCCCTCCTGCCCCTCCTGCCCCTCCTCCTGCTCCTG
CCCCTCCTCCTGCTCCTGCCCCTCCTGCCCCTCCTGCCCCTCCTGCCCCTCCTCCTGCTCCTGCCCCTCC
TCCTGCTCCTGCCCCTCCTGCTCCTGCCCCTCCCGCTCCTGCTCCTGCTCCTGTTCCACCGTGGGTCCCT
TTGCAGCCAATGCAACTTGGACGTTTTTGGGGTCTCCGGACACCATCTCTATGTCTTGGCCCTGATCCTG
AGCCGCCCGGGGCTCCTGGTCTTCCGCCTCCTCGTCCTCGTCCTCTTCCCCGTCCTCGTCCATGGTTATC
ACCCCCTCTTCTTTGAGGTCCACTGCCGCCGGAGCCTTCTGGTCCAGATGTGTCTCCCTTCTCTCCTAGG
CCATTTCCAGGTCCTGTACCTGGCCCCTCGTCAGACATGATTCACACTAAAAGAGATCAATAGACATCTT
TATTAGACGACGCTCAGTGAATACAGGGAGTGCAGACTCCTGCCCCCTCCAACAGCCCCCCCACCCTCAT
CCCCTTCATGGTCGCTGTCAGACAGATCCAGGTCTGAAAATTCCCCATCCTCCGAACCATCCTCGTCCTC
ATCACCAATTACTCGCAGCCCGGAAAACTCCCGCTGAACATCCTCAAGATTTGCGTCCTGAGCCTCAAGC
CAGGCCTCAAATTCCTCGTCCCCCTTTTTGCTGGACGGTAGGGATGGGGATTCTCGGGACCCCTCCTCTT
CCTCTTCAAGGTCACCAGACAGAGATGCTACTGGGGCAACGGAAGAAAAGCTGGGTGCGGCCTGTGAGGA
TCAGCTTATCGATGATAAGCTGTCAAACATGAGAATTCTTGAAGACGAAAGGGCCTCGTGATACGCCTAT
TTTTATAGGTTAATGTCATGATAATAATGGTTTCTTAGACGTCAGGTGGCACTTTTCGGGGAAATGTGCG
CGGAACCCCTATTTGTTTATTTTTCTAAATACATTCAAATATGTATCCGCTCATGAGACAATAACCCTGA
TAAATGCTTCAATAATATTGAAAAAGGAAGAGTATGAGTATTCAACATTTCCGTGTCGCCCTTATTCCCT
TTTTTGCGGCATTTTGCCTTCCTGTTTTTGCTCACCCAGAAACGCTGGTGAAAGTAAAAGATGCTGAAGA
TCAGTTGGGTGCACGAGTGGGTTACATCGAACTGGATCTCAACAGCGGTAAGATCCTTGAGAGTTTTCGC
CCCGAAGAACGTTTTCCAATGATGAGCACTTTTAAAGTTCTGCTATGTGGCGCGGTATTATCCCGTGTTG
ACGCCGGGCAAGAGCAACTCGGTCGCCGCATACACTATTCTCAGAATGACTTGGTTGAGTACTCACCAGT
CACAGAAAAGCATCTTACGGATGGCATGACAGTAAGAGAATTATGCAGTGCTGCCATAACCATGAGTGAT
AACACTGCGGCCAACTTACTTCTGACAACGATCGGAGGACCGAAGGAGCTAACCGCTTTTTTGCACAACA
TGGGGGATCATGTAACTCGCCTTGATCGTTGGGAACCGGAGCTGAATGAAGCCATACCAAACGACGAGCG
TGACACCACGATGCCTGCAGCAATGGCAACAACGTTGCGCAAACTATTAACTGGCGAACTACTTACTCTA
GCTTCCCGGCAACAATTAATAGACTGGATGGAGGCGGATAAAGTTGCAGGACCACTTCTGCGCTCGGCCC
TTCCGGCTGGCTGGTTTATTGCTGATAAATCTGGAGCCGGTGAGCGTGGGTCTCGCGGTATCATTGCAGC
ACTGGGGCCAGATGGTAAGCCCTCCCGTATCGTAGTTATCTACACGACGGGGAGTCAGGCAACTATGGAT
GAACGAAATAGACAGATCGCTGAGATAGGTGCCTCACTGATTAAGCATTGGTAACTGTCAGACCAAGTTT
ACTCATATATACTTTAGATTGATTTAAAACTTCATTTTTAATTTAAAAGGATCTAGGTGAAGATCCTTTT
TGATAATCTCATGACCAAAATCCCTTAACGTGAGTTTTCGTTCCACTGAGCGTCAGACCCCGTAGAAAAG
ATCAAAGGATCTTCTTGAGATCCTTTTTTTCTGCGCGTAATCTGCTGCTTGCAAACAAAAAAACCACCGC
TACCAGCGGTGGTTTGTTTGCCGGATCAAGAGCTACCAACTCTTTTTCCGAAGGTAACTGGCTTCAGCAG
AGCGCAGATACCAAATACTGTCCTTCTAGTGTAGCCGTAGTTAGGCCACCACTTCAAGAACTCTGTAGCA
CCGCCTACATACCTCGCTCTGCTAATCCTGTTACCAGTGGCTGCTGCCAGTGGCGATAAGTCGTGTCTTA
CCGGGTTGGACTCAAGACGATAGTTACCGGATAAGGCGCAGCGGTCGGGCTGAACGGGGGGTTCGTGCAC
ACAGCCCAGCTTGGAGCGAACGACCTACACCGAACTGAGATACCTACAGCGTGAGCTATGAGAAAGCGCC
ACGCTTCCCGAAGGGAGAAAGGCGGACAGGTATCCGGTAAGCGGCAGGGTCGGAACAGGAGAGCGCACGA
GGGAGCTTCCAGGGGGAAACGCCTGGTATCTTTATAGTCCTGTCGGGTTTCGCCACCTCTGACTTGAGCG
TCGATTTTTGTGATGCTCGTCAGGGGGGCGGAGCCTATGGAAAAACGCCAGCAACGCGGCCTTTTTACGG
TTCCTGGCCTTTTGCTGGCCTTGAAGCTGTCCCTGATGGTCGTCATCTACCTGCCTGGACAGCATGGCCT
GCAACGCGGGCATCCCGATGCCGCCGGAAGCGAGAAGAATCATAATGGGGAAGGCCATCCAGCCTCGCGT
CGAACTAGATGATCCGGCTGTGGAATGTGTGTCAGTTAGGGTGTGGAAAGTCCCCAGGCTCCCCAGCAGG
CAGAAGTATGCAAAGCATGCATCTCAATTAGTCAGCAACCAGGTGTGGAAAGTCCCCAGGCTCCCCAGCA
GGCAGAAGTATGCAAAGCATGCATCTCAATTAGTCAGCAACCATAGTCCCGCCCCTAACTCCGCCCATCC
CGCCCCTAACTCCGCCCAGTTCCGCCCATTCTCCGCCCCATGGCTGACTAATTTTTTTTATTTATGCAGA
GGCCGAGGCCGCCTCGGCCTCTGAGCTATTCCAGAAGTAGTGAGGAGGCTTTTTTGGAGGGTGACCGCCA
CGACCGGTGCCGCCACCATCCCCTGACCCACGCCCCTGACCCCTCACAAGGAGACGACCTTCCATGACCG
AGTACAAGCCCACGGTGCGCCTCGCCACCCGCGACGACGTCCCCCGGGCCGTACGCACCCTCGCCGCCGC
GTTCGCCGACTACCCCGCCACGCGCCACACCGTCGACCCCGACCGCCACATCGAACGCGTCACCGAGCTG
CAAGAACTCTTCCTCACGCGCGTCGGGCTCGACATCGGCAAGGTGTGGGTCGCGGACGACGGCGCCGCGG
TGGCGGTCTGGACCACGCCGGAGAGCGTCGAAGCGGGGGCGGTGTTCGCCGAGATCGGCCCGCGCATGGC
CGAGTTGAGCGGTTCCCGGCTGGCCGCGCAGCAACAGATGGAAGGCCTCCTGGCGCCGCACCGGCCCAAG
GAGCCCGCGTGGTTCCTGGCCACCGTCGGCGTCTCGCCCGACCACCAGGGCAAGGGTCTGGGCAGCGCCG
TCGTGCTCCCCGGAGTGGAGGCGGCCGAGCGCGCCGGGGTGCCCGCCTTCCTGGAGACCTCCGCGCCCCG
CAACCTCCCCTTCTACGAGCGGCTCGGCTTCACCGTCACCGCCGACGTCGAGGTGCCCGAAGGACCGCGC
ACCTGGTGCATGACCCGCAAGCCCGGTGCCTGACGCCCGCCCCACGACCCGCAGCGCCCGACCGAAAGGA
GCGCACGACCCGGTCCGACGCGGCCCGACGGGTCCGAGGGGGGTCGACCTCGAAACTTGTTTATTGCAGC
TTATAATGGTTACAAATAAAGCAATAGCATCACAAATTTCACAAATAAAGCATTTTTTTCACTGCATTCT
AGTTGTGGTTTGTCCAAACTCATCAATGTATCTTATCATGTCTGGATCTGATCCGAACCCCTTCCTCGAC
CAATTCTCATGTTTGACAGCTTATCATCGCAGATCCGGGCAACGTTGTTGCCATTGCTCGACCAATTCTC
ATGTTTGACAGCTTATCATCGCAGATCCGTATGGTGCACTCTCAGTACAATCTGCTCTGATGCCGCATAG
TTAAGCCAGTATCTGCTCCCTGCTTGTGTGTTGGAGGTCGCTGAGTAGTGCGCGAGCAAAATTTAAGCTA
CAACAAGGCAAGGCTTGACCGACAATTGCATGAAGAATCTGCTTAGGGTTAGGCGTTTTGCGCTGCTTCG
CGATGTACGGGCCAGATATACGCGTATCTGAGGGGACTAGGGTGTGTTTAGGCGAAAAGCGGGGCTTCGG
TTGTACGCGGTTAGGAGTCCCCTCAGGATATAGTAGTTTCGCTTTTGCATAGGGAGGGGGAAATGTAGTC
TTATGCAATACTCTTGTAGTCTTGCAACATGGTAACGATGAGTTAGCAACATGCCTTACAAGGAGAGAAA
AAGCACCGTGCATGCCGATTGGTGGAAGTAAGGTGGTACGATCGTGCCTTATTAGGAAGGCAACAGACGG
GTCTGACATGGATTGGACGAACCACTGAATTCCGCATTGCAGAGATATTGTATTTAAGTGCCTAGCTCGA
TACAATAAACGCCATTTGACCATTCACCACATTGGTGTGCACCTCCAAGCTGGCCGGGGATCCTCTAGGG
CCTCTGAGCTATTCCAGAAGTAGTGAAGAGGCTTTTTTGGAGGCCTAGGCTTTTGCAAAAAGCTCCGGAT
CGATCCTGAGAACTTCAGGGTGAGTTTGGGGACCCTTGATTGTTCTTTCTTTTTCGCTATTGTAAAATTC
ATGTTATATGGAGGGGGCAAAGTTTTCAGGGTGTTGTTTAGAATGGGAAGATGTCCCTTGTATCACCATG
GACCCTCATGATAATTTTGTTTCTTTCACTTTCTACTCTGTTGACAACCATTGTCTCCTCTTATTTTCTT
TTCATTTTCTGTAACTTTTTCGTTAAACTTTAGCTTGCATTTGTAACGAATTTTTAAATTCACTTTTGTT
TATTTGTCAGATTGTAAGTACTTTCTCTAATCACTTTTTTTTCAAGGCAATCAGGGTATATTATATTGTA
CTTCAGCACAGTTTTAGAGAACAATTGTTATAATTAAATGATAAGGTAGAATATTTCTGCATATAAATTC
TGGCTGGCGTGGAAATATTCTTATTGGTAGAAACAACTACATCCTGGTCATCATCCTGCCTTTCTCTTTA
TGGTTACAATGATATACACTGTTTGAGATGAGGATAAAATACTCTGAGTCCAAACCGGGCCCCTCTGCTA
ACCATGTTCATGCCTTCTTCTTTTTCCTACAGCTCCTGGGCAACGTGCTGGTTATTGTGCTGTCTCATCA
TTTTGGCAAAGAATTGTAATACGACTCACTATAGGGCGAATTGATATGTCTAGATTAGATAAAAGTAAAG
TGATTAACAGCGCATTAGAGCTGCTTAATGAGGTCGGAATCGAAGGTTTAACAACCCGTAAACTCGCCCA
GAAGCTAGGTGTAGAGCAGCCTACATTGTATTGGCATGTAAAAAATAAGCGGGCTTTGCTCGACGCCTTA
GCCATTGAGATGTTAGATAGGCACCATACTCACTTTTGCCCTTTAGAAGGGGAAAGCTGGCAAGATTTTT
TACGTAATAACGCTAAAAGTTTTAGATGTGCTTTACTAAGTCATCGCGATGGAGCAAAAGTACATTTAGG
TACACGGCCTACAGAAAAACAGTATGAAACTCTCGAAAATCAATTAGCCTTTTTATGCCAACAAGGTTTT
TCACTAGAGAATGCATTATATGCACTCAGCGCTGTGGGGCATTTTACTTTAGGTTGCGTATTGGAAGATC
AAGAGCATCAAGTCGCTAAAGAAGAAAGGGAAACACCTACTACTGATAGTATGCCGCCATTATTACGACA
AGCTATCGAATTATTTGATCACCAAGGTGCAGAGCCAGCCTTCTTATTCGGCCTTGAATTGATCATATGC
GGATTAGAAAAACAACTTAAATGTGAAAGTGGGTCCGCGTACAGCGGATCCCGGGAATTCAGATCTTATT
AAAGCAGAACTTGTTTATTGCAGCTTATAATGGTTACAAATAAAGCAATAGCATCACAAATTTCACAAAT
AAAGCATTTTTTTCACTGCATTCTAGTTGTGGTTTGTCCAAACTCATCAATGTATCTTATCATGTCTGGT
CGAATCCATGGCGCAGAACTGGTAGGTATGGAAGATCCGCGTTGACATTGATTATTGACTAGTTATTAAT
AGTAATCAATTACGGGGTCATTAGTTCATAGCCCATATATGGAGTTCCGCGTTACATAACTTACGGTAAA
TGGCCCGCCTGGCTGACCGCCCAACGACCCCCGCCCATTGACGTCAATAATGACGTATGTTCCCATAGTA
ACGCCAATAGGGACTTTCCATTGACGTCAATGGGTGGAGTATTTACGGTAAACTGCCCACTTGGCAGTAC
ATCAAGTGTATCATATGCCAAGTACGCCCCCTATTGACGTCAATGACGGTAAATGGCCCGCCTGGCATTA
TGCCCAGTACATGACCTTATGGGACTTTCCTACTTGGCAGTACATCTACGTATTAGTCATCGCTATTACC
ATGGTGATGCGGTTTTGGCAGTACATCAATGGGCGTGGATAGCGGTTTGACTCACGGGGATTTCCAAGTC
TCCACCCCATTGACGTCAATGGGAGTTTGTTTTGGCACCAAAATCAACGGGACTTTCCAAAATGTCGTAA
CAACTCCGCCCCATTGACGCAAATGGGCGGTAGGCGTGTACGGTGGGAGGTCTATATAAGCAGAGCTCTC
CCTATCAGTGATAGAGATCTCCCTATCAGTGATAGAGATCGTCGACGAGCTCGTTTAGTGAACCGTCAGA
TCGCCTGGAGACGCCATCCACGCTGTTTTGACCTCCATAGAAGACACCGGGACCGATCCAGCCTCCGGAC
TCTAGCGTTTAAACTTA
