>Addgene plasmid #113919 | pEBTet_NADP-Snifit-mito | addgene partial sequence | sequence record 222152 | Addgene Partial NGS Result
CGCTCCTGCTCCTGCTCCTGTTCCACCGTGGGTCCCTTTGCAGCCAATGCAACTTGGACGTTTTTGGGGT
CTCCGGACACCATCTCTATGTCTTGGCCCTGATCCTGAGCCGCCCGGGGCTCCTGGTCTTCCGCCTCCTC
GTCCTCGTCCTCTTCCCCGTCCTCGTCCATGGTTATCACCCCCTCTTCTTTGAGGTCCACTGCCGCCGGA
GCCTTCTGGTCCAGATGTGTCTCCCTTCTCTCCTAGGCCATTTCCAGGTCCTGTACCTGGCCCCTCGTCA
GACATGATTCACACTAAAAGAGATCAATAGACATCTTTATTAGACGACGCTCAGTGAATACAGGGAGTGC
AGACTCCTGCCCCCTCCAACAGCCCCCCCACCCTCATCCCCTTCATGGTCGCTGTCAGACAGATCCAGGT
CTGAAAATTCCCCATCCTCCGAACCATCCTCGTCCTCATCACCAATTACTCGCAGCCCGGAAAACTCCCG
CTGAACATCCTCAAGATTTGCGTCCTGAGCCTCAAGCCAGGCCTCAAATTCCTCGTCCCCCTTTTTGCTG
GACGGTAGGGATGGGGATTCTCGGGACCCCTCCTCTTCCTCTTCAAGGTCACCAGACAGAGATGCTACTG
GGGCAACGGAAGAAAAGCTGGGTGCGGCCTGTGAGGATCAGCTTATCGATGATAAGCTGTCAAACATGAG
AATTCTTGAAGACGAAAGGGCCTCGTGATACGCCTATTTTTATAGGTTAATGTCATGATAATAATGGTTT
CTTAGACGTCAGGTGGCACTTTTCGGGGAAATGTGCGCGGAACCCCTATTTGTTTATTTTTCTAAATACA
TTCAAATATGTATCCGCTCATGAGACAATAACCCTGATAAATGCTTCAATAATATTGAAAAAGGAAGAGT
ATGAGTATTCAACATTTCCGTGTCGCCCTTATTCCCTTTTTTGCGGCATTTTGCCTTCCTGTTTTTGCTC
ACCCAGAAACGCTGGTGAAAGTAAAAGATGCTGAAGATCAGTTGGGTGCACGAGTGGGTTACATCGAACT
GGATCTCAACAGCGGTAAGATCCTTGAGAGTTTTCGCCCCGAAGAACGTTTTCCAATGATGAGCACTTTT
AAAGTTCTGCTATGTGGCGCGGTATTATCCCGTGTTGACGCCGGGCAAGAGCAACTCGGTCGCCGCATAC
ACTATTCTCAGAATGACTTGGTTGAGTACTCACCAGTCACAGAAAAGCATCTTACGGATGGCATGACAGT
AAGAGAATTATGCAGTGCTGCCATAACCATGAGTGATAACACTGCGGCCAACTTACTTCTGACAACGATC
GGAGGACCGAAGGAGCTAACCGCTTTTTTGCACAACATGGGGGATCATGTAACTCGCCTTGATCGTTGGG
AACCGGAGCTGAATGAAGCCATACCAAACGACGAGCGTGACACCACGATGCCTGCAGCAATGGCAACAAC
GTTGCGCAAACTATTAACTGGCGAACTACTTACTCTAGCTTCCCGGCAACAATTAATAGACTGGATGGAG
GCGGATAAAGTTGCAGGACCACTTCTGCGCTCGGCCCTTCCGGCTGGCTGGTTTATTGCTGATAAATCTG
GAGCCGGTGAGCGTGGGTCTCGCGGTATCATTGCAGCACTGGGGCCAGATGGTAAGCCCTCCCGTATCGT
AGTTATCTACACGACGGGGAGTCAGGCAACTATGGATGAACGAAATAGACAGATCGCTGAGATAGGTGCC
TCACTGATTAAGCATTGGTAACTGTCAGACCAAGTTTACTCATATATACTTTAGATTGATTTAAAACTTC
ATTTTTAATTTAAAAGGATCTAGGTGAAGATCCTTTTTGATAATCTCATGACCAAAATCCCTTAACGTGA
GTTTTCGTTCCACTGAGCGTCAGACCCCGTAGAAAAGATCAAAGGATCTTCTTGAGATCCTTTTTTTCTG
CGCGTAATCTGCTGCTTGCAAACAAAAAAACCACCGCTACCAGCGGTGGTTTGTTTGCCGGATCAAGAGC
TACCAACTCTTTTTCCGAAGGTAACTGGCTTCAGCAGAGCGCAGATACCAAATACTGTCCTTCTAGTGTA
GCCGTAGTTAGGCCACCACTTCAAGAACTCTGTAGCACCGCCTACATACCTCGCTCTGCTAATCCTGTTA
CCAGTGGCTGCTGCCAGTGGCGATAAGTCGTGTCTTACCGGGTTGGACTCAAGACGATAGTTACCGGATA
AGGCGCAGCGGTCGGGCTGAACGGGGGGTTCGTGCACACAGCCCAGCTTGGAGCGAACGACCTACACCGA
ACTGAGATACCTACAGCGTGAGCTATGAGAAAGCGCCACGCTTCCCGAAGGGAGAAAGGCGGACAGGTAT
CCGGTAAGCGGCAGGGTCGGAACAGGAGAGCGCACGAGGGAGCTTCCAGGGGGAAACGCCTGGTATCTTT
ATAGTCCTGTCGGGTTTCGCCACCTCTGACTTGAGCGTCGATTTTTGTGATGCTCGTCAGGGGGGCGGAG
CCTATGGAAAAACGCCAGCAACGCGGCCTTTTTACGGTTCCTGGCCTTTTGCTGGCCTTGAAGCTGTCCC
TGATGGTCGTCATCTACCTGCCTGGACAGCATGGCCTGCAACGCGGGCATCCCGATGCCGCCGGAAGCGA
GAAGAATCATAATGGGGAAGGCCATCCAGCCTCGCGTCGAACTAGATGATCCGGCTGTGGAATGTGTGTC
AGTTAGGGTGTGGAAAGTCCCCAGGCTCCCCAGCAGGCAGAAGTATGCAAAGCATGCATCTCAATTAGTC
AGCAACCAGGTGTGGAAAGTCCCCAGGCTCCCCAGCAGGCAGAAGTATGCAAAGCATGCATCTCAATTAG
TCAGCAACCATAGTCCCGCCCCTAACTCCGCCCATCCCGCCCCTAACTCCGCCCAGTTCCGCCCATTCTC
CGCCCCATGGCTGACTAATTTTTTTTATTTATGCAGAGGCCGAGGCCGCCTCGGCCTCTGAGCTATTCCA
GAAGTAGTGAGGAGGCTTTTTTGGAGGGTGACCGCCACGACCGGTGCCGCCACCATCCCCTGACCCACGC
CCCTGACCCCTCACAAGGAGACGACCTTCCATGACCGAGTACAAGCCCACGGTGCGCCTCGCCACCCGCG
ACGACGTCCCCCGGGCCGTACGCACCCTCGCCGCCGCGTTCGCCGACTACCCCGCCACGCGCCACACCGT
CGACCCCGACCGCCACATCGAACGCGTCACCGAGCTGCAAGAACTCTTCCTCACGCGCGTCGGGCTCGAC
ATCGGCAAGGTGTGGGTCGCGGACGACGGCGCCGCGGTGGCGGTCTGGACCACGCCGGAGAGCGTCGAAG
CGGGGGCGGTGTTCGCCGAGATCGGCCCGCGCATGGCCGAGTTGAGCGGTTCCCGGCTGGCCGCGCAGCA
ACAGATGGAAGGCCTCCTGGCGCCGCACCGGCCCAAGGAGCCCGCGTGGTTCCTGGCCACCGTCGGCGTC
TCGCCCGACCACCAGGGCAAGGGTCTGGGCAGCGCCGTCGTGCTCCCCGGAGTGGAGGCGGCCGAGCGCG
CCGGGGTGCCCGCCTTCCTGGAGACCTCCGCGCCCCGCAACCTCCCCTTCTACGAGCGGCTCGGCTTCAC
CGTCACCGCCGACGTCGAGGTGCCCGAAGGACCGCGCACCTGGTGCATGACCCGCAAGCCCGGTGCCTGA
CGCCCGCCCCACGACCCGCAGCGCCCGACCGAAAGGAGCGCACGACCCGGTCCGACGCGGCCCGACGGGT
CCGAGGGGGGTCGACCTCGAAACTTGTTTATTGCAGCTTATAATGGTTACAAATAAAGCAATAGCATCAC
AAATTTCACAAATAAAGCATTTTTTTCACTGCATTCTAGTTGTGGTTTGTCCAAACTCATCAATGTATCT
TATCATGTCTGGATCTGATCCGAACCCCTTCCTCGACCAATTCTCATGTTTGACAGCTTATCATCGCAGA
TCCGGGCAACGTTGTTGCCATTGCTCGACCAATTCTCATGTTTGACAGCTTATCATCGCAGATCCGTATG
GTGCACTCTCAGTACAATCTGCTCTGATGCCGCATAGTTAAGCCAGTATCTGCTCCCTGCTTGTGTGTTG
GAGGTCGCTGAGTAGTGCGCGAGCAAAATTTAAGCTACAACAAGGCAAGGCTTGACCGACAATTGCATGA
AGAATCTGCTTAGGGTTAGGCGTTTTGCGCTGCTTCGCGATGTACGGGCCAGATATACGCGTATCTGAGG
GGACTAGGGTGTGTTTAGGCGAAAAGCGGGGCTTCGGTTGTACGCGGTTAGGAGTCCCCTCAGGATATAG
TAGTTTCGCTTTTGCATAGGGAGGGGGAAATGTAGTCTTATGCAATACTCTTGTAGTCTTGCAACATGGT
AACGATGAGTTAGCAACATGCCTTACAAGGAGAGAAAAAGCACCGTGCATGCCGATTGGTGGAAGTAAGG
TGGTACGATCGTGCCTTATTAGGAAGGCAACAGACGGGTCTGACATGGATTGGACGAACCACTGAATTCC
GCATTGCAGAGATATTGTATTTAAGTGCCTAGCTCGATACAATAAACGCCATTTGACCATTCACCACATT
GGTGTGCACCTCCAAGCTGGCCGGGGATCCTCTAGGGCCTCTGAGCTATTCCAGAAGTAGTGAAGAGGCT
TTTTTGGAGGCCTAGGCTTTTGCAAAAAGCTCCGGATCGATCCTGAGAACTTCAGGGTGAGTTTGGGGAC
CCTTGATTGTTCTTTCTTTTTCGCTATTGTAAAATTCATGTTATATGGAGGGGGCAAAGTTTTCAGGGTG
TTGTTTAGAATGGGAAGATGTCCCTTGTATCACCATGGACCCTCATGATAATTTTGTTTCTTTCACTTTC
TACTCTGTTGACAACCATTGTCTCCTCTTATTTTCTTTTCATTTTCTGTAACTTTTTCGTTAAACTTTAG
CTTGCATTTGTAACGAATTTTTAAATTCACTTTTGTTTATTTGTCAGATTGTAAGTACTTTCTCTAATCA
CTTTTTTTTCAAGGCAATCAGGGTATATTATATTGTACTTCAGCACAGTTTTAGAGAACAATTGTTATAA
TTAAATGATAAGGTAGAATATTTCTGCATATAAATTCTGGCTGGCGTGGAAATATTCTTATTGGTAGAAA
CAACTACATCCTGGTCATCATCCTGCCTTTCTCTTTATGGTTACAATGATATACACTGTTTGAGATGAGG
ATAAAATACTCTGAGTCCAAACCGGGCCCCTCTGCTAACCATGTTCATGCCTTCTTCTTTTTCCTACAGC
TCCTGGGCAACGTGCTGGTTATTGTGCTGTCTCATCATTTTGGCAAAGAATTGTAATACGACTCACTATA
GGGCGAATTGATATGTCTAGATTAGATAAAAGTAAAGTGATTAACAGCGCATTAGAGCTGCTTAATGAGG
TCGGAATCGAAGGTTTAACAACCCGTAAACTCGCCCAGAAGCTAGGTGTAGAGCAGCCTACATTGTATTG
GCATGTAAAAAATAAGCGGGCTTTGCTCGACGCCTTAGCCATTGAGATGTTAGATAGGCACCATACTCAC
TTTTGCCCTTTAGAAGGGGAAAGCTGGCAAGATTTTTTACGTAATAACGCTAAAAGTTTTAGATGTGCTT
TACTAAGTCATCGCGATGGAGCAAAAGTACATTTAGGTACACGGCCTACAGAAAAACAGTATGAAACTCT
CGAAAATCAATTAGCCTTTTTATGCCAACAAGGTTTTTCACTAGAGAATGCATTATATGCACTCAGCGCT
GTGGGGCATTTTACTTTAGGTTGCGTATTGGAAGATCAAGAGCATCAAGTCGCTAAAGAAGAAAGGGAAA
CACCTACTACTGATAGTATGCCGCCATTATTACGACAAGCTATCGAATTATTTGATCACCAAGGTGCAGA
GCCAGCCTTCTTATTCGGCCTTGAATTGATCATATGCGGATTAGAAAAACAACTTAAATGTGAAAGTGGG
TCCGCGTACAGCGGATCCCGGGAATTCAGATCTTATTAAAGCAGAACTTGTTTATTGCAGCTTATAATGG
TTACAAATAAAGCAATAGCATCACAAATTTCACAAATAAAGCATTTTTTTCACTGCATTCTAGTTGTGGT
TTGTCCAAACTCATCAATGTATCTTATCATGTCTGGTCGAATCCATGGCGCAGAACTGGTAGGTATGGAA
GATCCGCGTTGACATTGATTATTGACTAGTTATTAATAGTAATCAATTACGGGGTCATTAGTTCATAGCC
CATATATGGAGTTCCGCGTTACATAACTTACGGTAAATGGCCCGCCTGGCTGACCGCCCAACGACCCCCG
CCCATTGACGTCAATAATGACGTATGTTCCCATAGTAACGCCAATAGGGACTTTCCATTGACGTCAATGG
GTGGAGTATTTACGGTAAACTGCCCACTTGGCAGTACATCAAGTGTATCATATGCCAAGTACGCCCCCTA
TTGACGTCAATGACGGTAAATGGCCCGCCTGGCATTATGCCCAGTACATGACCTTATGGGACTTTCCTAC
TTGGCAGTACATCTACGTATTAGTCATCGCTATTACCATGGTGATGCGGTTTTGGCAGTACATCAATGGG
CGTGGATAGCGGTTTGACTCACGGGGATTTCCAAGTCTCCACCCCATTGACGTCAATGGGAGTTTGTTTT
GGCACCAAAATCAACGGGACTTTCCAAAATGTCGTAACAACTCCGCCCCATTGACGCAAATGGGCGGTAG
GCGTGTACGGTGGGAGGTCTATATAAGCAGAGCTCTCCCTATCAGTGATAGAGATCTCCCTATCAGTGAT
AGAGATCGTCGACGAGCTCGTTTAGTGAACCGTCAGATCGCCTGGAGACGCCATCCACGCTGTTTTGACC
TCCATAGAAGACACCGGGACCGATCCAGCCTCCGGACTCTAGCGTTTAAACTTAAGCTTACCACCATGTC
CGTCCTGACGCCGCTGCTGCTGCGGGGCTTGACAGGCTCGGCCCGGCGGCTCCCAGTGCCGCGCGCCAAG
ATCCATTCGTTGTCCGTCCTGACGCCGCTGCTGCTGCGGGGCTTGACAGGCTCGGCCCGGCGGCTCCCAG
TGCCGCGCGCCAAGATCCATTCGTTGGGAGGCAGCGTGCTCACCCCACTCCTGCTGCGGGGCTTGACAGG
CTCGGCCCGGCGGCTCCCAGTGCCGCGCGCTAAAATTCACAGCCTCTCCGTCCTGACGCCGCTGCTGCTG
CGGGGCTTGACAGGCTCGGCCCGGCGGCTCCCAGTGCCGCGCGCCAAGATCCATTCGTTGGGAGGCAGCG
GAGGCAGCGAGGGCGGGCTGGGGCGTGCTGTGTGCTTGCTGACCGGGGCCTCCCGCGGCTTCGGCCGGAC
GCTGGCCCCGCTCCTGGCCTCGCTGCTGTCGCCCGGCTCCGTGCTTGTCCTTAGCGCCCGCAACGACGAG
GCACTGCGCCAGCTGGAGGCCGAGCTGGGCGCCGAGCGGTCTGGCCTGCGCGTGGTGCGGGTGCCCGCCG
ACCTGGGCGCCGAGGCCGGCTTGCAGCAGCTGCTCGGCGCCCTGCGCGAGCTCCCCCGGCCCAAGGGGCT
GCAGCGACTGCTGCTTATCAACAACGCGGGCTCTCTTGGGGATGTGTCCAAAGGCTTCGTGGACCTGAGT
GACTCCACTCAAGTGAACAACTACTGGGCACTGAACTTGACCTCCATGCTCTGCCTGACTTCCAGCGTCC
TGAAGGCCTTCCCGGACAGTCCTGGCCTCAACAGAACCGTGGTTAACATCTCGTCCCTCTGTGCCCTGCA
ACCTTTCAAAGGCTGGGCGCTGTACTGTGCAGGAAAGGCTGCTCGTGATATGCTGTTCCAGGTCCTGGCG
CTGGAGGAACCTAATGTGAGGGTGCTGAACTATGCCCCAGGTCCTCTGGACACAGACATGCAGCAGTTGG
CCCGGGAGACCTCCGTGGACCCAGACATGCGAAAAGGGCTGCAGGAGCTGAAGGCAAAGGGGAAGCTGGT
GGATTGCAAGGTGTCAGCCCAGAAACTGCTGAGCTTACTGGAAAAGGACGAGTTCAAGTCTGGAGCCCAC
GTGGACTTCTATGACAAAGAATTCGGATCCGAAATCGGTACTGGCTTTCCATTCGACCCCCATTATGTGG
AAGTCCTGGGCGAGCGCATGCACTACGTCGATGTTGGTCCGCGCGATGGCACCCCTGTGCTGTTCCTGCA
CGGTAACCCGACCTCCTCCTACGTGTGGCGCAACATCATCCCGCATGTTGCACCGACCCATCGCTGCATT
GCTCCAGACCTGATCGGTATGGGCAAATCCGACAAACCAGACCTGGGTTATTTCTTCGACGACCACGTCC
GCTTCATGGATGCCTTCATCGAAGCCCTGGGTCTGGAAGAGGTCGTCCTGGTCATTCACGACTGGGGCTC
CGCTCTGGGTTTCCACTGGGCCAAGCGCAATCCAGAGCGCGTCAAAGGTATTGCATTTATGGAGTTCATC
CGCCCTATCCCGACCTGGGACGAATGGCCAGAATTTGCCCGCGAGACCTTCCAGGCCTTCCGCACCACCG
ACGTCGGCCGCAAGCTGATCATCGATCAGAACGTTTTTATCGAGGGTACGCTGCCGATGGGTGTCGTCCG
CCCGCTGACTGAAGTCGAGATGGACCATTACCGCGAGCCGTTCCTGAATCCTGTTGACCGCGAGCCACTG
TGGCGCTTCCCAAACGAGCTGCCAATCGCCGGTGAGCCAGCGAACATCGTCGCGCTGGTCGAAGAATACA
TGGACTGGCTGCACCAGTCCCCTGTCCCGAAGCTGCTGTTCTGGGGCACCCCAGGCGTTCTGATCCCACC
GGCCGAAGCCGCTCGCCTGGCCAAAAGCCTGCCTAACTGCAAGGCTGTGGACATCGGCCCGGGTCTGAAT
CTGCTGCAAGAAGACAACCCGGACCTGATCGGCAGCGAGATCGCGCGCTGGCTGTCTACTCTGGAGATTT
CCGGTAGCGGCCGCCCTCCTCCTCCGCCACCGCCACCACCGCCGCCGCCGCCACCACCACCTCCTCCGCC
TCCTCCACCACCACCGCCACCGCCTCCACCACCTGGCGGCCGCTCTCGGTCTCTCGAGATGGATAAAGAC
TGCGAAATGAAACGCACTACCCTGGACAGCCCGCTGGGTAAACTGGAACTGAGCGGTTGCGAGCAGGGCC
TGCACGAAATCATTTTCCTGGGCAAAGGTACGAGCGCTGCGGATGCGGTCGAAGTACCGGCTCCGGCTGC
GGTTCTGGGTGGCCCGGAGCCGCTGATGCAGGCTACCGCATGGCTGAACGCATATTTTCACCAGCCAGAG
GCGATTGAAGAGTTCCCTGTACCGGCCCTGCATCACCCGGTATTTCAGCAGGAATCCTTTACCCGTCAGG
TACTGTGGAAACTGCTGAAAGTAGTGAAATTCGGCGAGGTGATCTCCTATTCCCATCTGGCGGCGCTGGC
TGGCAACCCAGCGGCAACTGCGGCGGTGAAAACCGCTCTGTCTGGTAATCCGGTGCCAATTCTGATCCCG
TGCCACCGTGTGGTTCAGGGCGACCTGGACGTAGGTGGCTACGAAGGCGGCCTGGCTGTGAAAGAATGGC
TGCTGGCGCACGAAGGTCACCGTCTGGGTAAACCAGGCCTGGGCTAAAGCTAGCGGCGCGCCCGGCCGCT
CGAGTCTAGAGGGCCCGTTTAAACCCGCTGATCAGCCTCGACTGTGCCTTCTAGTTGCCAGCCATCTGTT
GTTTGCCCCTCCCCCGTGCCTTCCTTGACCCTGGAAGGTGCCACTCCCACTGTCCTTTCCTAATAAAATG
AGGAAATTGCATCGCATTGTCTGAGTAGGTGTCATTCTATTCTGGGGGGTGGGGTGGGGCAGGACAGCAA
GGGGGAGGATTGGGAAGACAATAGCAGGCTAGAGGATCGATCCCCGCCCCGGACGAACTAAACCTGACTA
CGACATCTCTGCCCCTTCTTCGCGGGGCAGTGCATGTAATCCCTTCAGTTGGTTGGTACAACTTGCCAAC
TGGGCCCTGTTCCACATGTGACACGGGGGGGGACCAAACACAAAGGGGTTCTCTGACTGTAGTTGACATC
CTTATAAATGGATGTGCACATTTGCCAACACTGAGTGGCTTTCATCCTGGAGCAGACTTTGCAGTCTGTG
GACTGCAACACAACATTGCCTTTATGTGTAACTCTTGGCTGAAGCTCTTACACCAATGCTGGGGGACATG
TACCTCCCAGGGGCCCAGGAAGACTACGGGAGGCTACACCAACGTCAATCAGAGGGGCCTGTGTAGCTAC
CGATAAGCGGACCCTCAAGAGGGCATTAGCAATAGTGTTTATAAGGCCCCCTTGTTAACCCTAAACGGGT
AGCATATGCTTCCCGGGTAGTAGTATATACTATCCAGACTAACCCTAATTCAATAGCATATGTTACCCAA
CGGGAAGCATATGCTATCGAATTAGGGTTAGTAAAAGGGTCCTAAGGAACAGCGATATCTCCCACCCCAT
GAGCTGTCACGGTTTTATTTACATGGGGTCAGGATTCCACGAGGGTAGTGAACCATTTTAGTCACAAGGG
CAGTGGCTGAAGATCAAGGAGCGGGCAGTGAACTCTCCTGAATCTTCGCCTGCTTCTTCATTCTCCTTCG
TTTAGCTAATAGAATAACTGCTGAGTTGTGAACAGTAAGGTGTATGTGAGGTGCTCGAAAACAAGGTTTC
AGGTGACGCCCCCAGAATAAAATTTGGACGGGGGGTTCAGTGGTGGCATTGTGCTATGACACCAATATAA
CCCTCACAAACCCCTTGGGCAATAAATACTAGTGTAGGAATGAAACATTCTGAATATCTTTAACAATAGA
AATCCATGGGGTGGGGACAAGCCGTAAAGACTGGATGTCCATCTCACACGAATTTATGGCTATGGGCAAC
ACATAATCCTAGTGCAATATGATACTGGGGTTATTAAGATGTGTCCCAGGCAGGGACCAAGACAGGTGAA
CCATGTTGTTACACTCTATTTGTAACAAGGGGAAAGAGAGTGGACGCCGACAGCAGCGGACTCCACTGGT
TGTCTCTAACACCCCCGAAAATTAAACGGGGCTCCACGCCAATGGGGCCCATAAACAAAGACAAGTGGCC
ACTCTTTTTTTTGAAATTGTGGAGTGGGGGCACGCGTCAGCCCCCACACGCCGCCCTGCGGTTTTGGACT
GTAAAATAAGGGTGTAATAACTTGGCTGATTGTAACCCCGCTAACCACTGCGGTCAAACCACTTGCCCAC
AAAACCACTAATGGCACCCCGGGGAATACCTGCATAAGTAGGTGGGCGGGCCAAGATAGGGGCGCGATTG
CTGCGATCTGGAGGACAAATTACACACACTTGCGCCTGAGCGCCAAGCACAGGGTTGTTGGTCCTCATAT
TCACGAGGTCGCTGAGAGCACGGTGGGCTAATGTTGCCATGGGTAGCATATACTACCCAAATATCTGGAT
AGCATATGCTATCCTAATCTATATCTGGGTAGCATAGGCTATCCTAATCTATATCTGGGTAGTATATGCT
ATCCTAATCTGTATCCGGGTAGCATATGCTATCCTAATAGAGATTAGGGTAGTATATGCTATCCTAATTT
ATATCTGGGTAGCATATACTACCCAAATATCTGGATAGCATATGCTATCCTAATCTATATCTGGGTAGCA
TATGCTATCCTAATCTATATCTGGGTAGCATAGGCTATCCTAATCTATATCTGGGTAGCATATGCTATCC
TAATCTATATCTGGGTAGTATATGCTATCCTAATTTATATCTGGGTAGCATAGGCTATCCTAATCTATAT
CTGGGTAGGCATATGCTATCCTAATCTATATCTGGGTAGCATATGCTATCCTAATCTATATCTGGGTAGC
ATAGGCTATCCTAATCTATATCTGGGTAGCATATGCTATCCTAATCTATATCTGGGTAGTATATGCTATC
CTAATTTATATCTGGGTAGCATAGGCTATCCTAATCTATATCTGGGTAGCATATGCTATCCTAATCTATA
TCTGGGTAGTATATGCTATCCTAATCTGTATCCGGGTAGCATATGCTATCCTCATGCATATACAGTCAGC
ATATGATACCCAGTAGTAGAGTGGGAGTGCTATCCTTTGCATATGCCGCCACCTCCCAAGGGGGCGTGAA
TTTTCGCTGCTTGTCCTTTTCCTGCTGGTTGCTCCCATTCTTAGGTGAATTTAAGGAGGCCAGGCTAAAG
CCGTCGCATGTCTGATTGCTCACCAGGTAAATGTCGCTAATGTTTTCCAACGCGAGAAGGTGTTGAGCGC
GGAGCTGAGTGACGTGACAACATGGGTATGCCCAATTGCCCCATGTTGGGAGGACGAAAATGGTGACAAG
ACAGATGGCCAGAAATACACCAACAGCACGCATGATGTCTACTGGGGATTTATTCTTTAGTGCGGGGGAA
TACACGGCTTTTAATACGATTGAGGGCGTCTCCTAACAAGTTACATCACTCCTGCCCTTCCTCACCCTCA
TCTCCATCACCTCCTTCATCTCCGTCATCTCCGTCATCACCCTCCGCGGCAGCCCCTTCCACCATAGGTG
GAAACCAGGGAGGCAAATCTACTCCATCGTCAAAGCTGCACACAGTCACCCTGATATTGCAGGTAGGAGC
GGGCTTTGTCATAACAAGGTCCTTAATCGCATCCTTCAAAACCTCAGCAAATATATGAGTTTGTAAAAAG
ACCATGAAATAACAGACAATGGACTCCCTTAGCGGGCCAGGTTGTGGGCCGGGTCCAGGGGCCATTCCAA
AGGGGAGACGACTCAATGGTGTAAGACGACATTGTGGAATAGCAAGGGCAGTTCCTCGCCTTAGGTTGTA
AAGGGAGGTCTTACTACCTCCATATACGAACACACCGGCGACCCAAGTTCCTTCGTCGGTAGTCCTTTCT
ACGTGACTCCTAGCCAGGAGAGCTCTTAAACCTTCTGCAATGTTCTCAAATTTCGGGTTGGAACCTCCTT
GACCACGATGCTTTCCAAACCACCCTCCTTTTTTGCGCCTGCCTCCATCACCCTGACCCCGGGGTCCAGT
GCTTGGGCCTTCTCCTGGGTCATCTGCGGGGCCCTGCTCTATCGCTCCCGGGGGCACGTCAGGCTCACCA
TCTGGGCCACCTTCTTGGTGGTATTCAAAATAATCGGCTTCCCCTACAGGGTGGAAAAATGGCCTTCTAC
CTGGAGGGGGCCTGCGCGGTGGAGACCCGGATGATGATGACTGACTACTGGGACTCCTGGGCCTCTTTTC
TCCACGTCCACGACCTCTCCCCCTGGCTCTTTCACGACTTCCCCCCCTGGCTCTTTCACGTCCTCTACCC
CGGCGGCCTCCACTACCTCCTCGACCCCGGCCTCCACTACCTCCTCGACCCCGGCCTCCACTGCCTCCTC
GACCCCGGCCTCCACCTCCTGCTCCTGCCCCTCCTGCTCCTGCCCCTCC
